Addgene plasmid #135419: pAAV-Ef1a-Flex-Axon-GCaMP7b
Purpose: Can be used to drive axon-enriched expression of GCaMP7b in the presence of Cre recombinase.
Depositing lab: Rylan Larsen. Depositing organization: Allen Institute.
Backbone
  Vector backbone: pAAV-Ef1a-DIO-Synaptophysin-GCaMP6s
  Backbone manufacturer: Rylan Larsen (Allen Institute for Brain Science)
  Backbone size w/o insert (bp): 5897
  Total vector size (bp): 6662
  Vector type: Mammalian Expression, AAV
Growth in bacteria
  Bacterial resistance: Ampicillin, 100 μg/mL
  Growth temperature: 37°C
  Growth strain: NEB Stable
  Copy number: Unknown
Gene/Insert
  Gene/Insert name: axon-jGCaMP7b (alt names: Axon-GCaMP3 variant 1561; Axon-Janelia-GCaMP7b)
  Species: R. norvegicus (rat), G. gallus (chicken); A. victoria
  Insert size (bp): 1568
  Promoter: Ef1a
  Tag / fusion protein: GAP43 palmitoylation domain (N terminal on insert); 6xHis (N terminal on insert)
  Cloning method: Restriction Enzyme; 5′ cloning site AscI (not destroyed); 3′ cloning site SwaI (not destroyed)
  Sequencing primers: 5′ TCAAGCCTCAGACAGTGGTTC; 3′ CATAGCGTAAAAGGAGCAACA
Resource information
  A portion of this plasmid was derived from a plasmid made by: GCaMP7b was synthesized based on sequences published by Douglas Kim and the Janelia Research Campus in Dana et al, 2019 PMID:31209382 . The Axon(Gap43) targeting sequence fused to GCaMP7b was previously published by Lin Tian's lab in Broussard et al, 2018 PMID: PMC6697169.
Terms and licenses: Academic/Nonprofit Terms; Industry Terms: Not Available to Industry
How to cite: pAAV-Ef1a-Flex-Axon-GCaMP7b was a gift from Rylan Larsen (Addgene plasmid # 135419 ; http://n2t.net/addgene:135419 ; RRID:Addgene_135419)
