[The description below was written by a language model from this plasmid's Addgene catalogue record and pLannotate feature annotations shown in this document.]
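Description:
pAAV-Ef1a-Flex-Axon-GCaMP7b is an AAV transfer plasmid for Cre-dependent mammalian expression of an axon-enriched genetically encoded calcium indicator. It derives from the pAAV-Ef1a-DIO-Synaptophysin-GCaMP6s backbone and is maintained in E. coli through a high-copy ColE1/pUC-type origin with ampicillin selection (AmpR); an f1 origin is also present. AAV2 inverted terminal repeats flank the expression cassette so that it can be packaged into recombinant AAV particles. One ITR is annotated in full, while the other is detected only as short fragments in the sequenced record. That record is 6,502 nt, somewhat shorter than the catalogued total of 6,662 bp.

The payload is driven by the strong constitutive human EF-1α promoter. Downstream lies a FLEX/DIO switch, with paired lox2272 and loxP sites in opposing orientations bracketing the coding sequence, which sits inverted relative to the promoter. Without Cre no functional transcript is made. Cre recombination between the compatible site pairs flips the cassette into the sense orientation and locks it there, restricting expression to Cre-positive cells. The open reading frame encodes jGCaMP7b, which the automated annotation labels as GCaMP6f because of sequence similarity. It is fused at its N terminus to the rat GAP43 palmitoylation motif, which directs the sensor to axonal membranes, followed by the 6xHis, T7 leader and Xpress sequences typical of GCaMP constructs. WPRE fragments follow the cassette and are expected to enhance transcript stability and expression, and fragments annotated as SV40 poly(A) signal lie at the 3′ end. The construct is intended for imaging calcium activity in axons of genetically defined neurons after AAV delivery into Cre-expressing tissue.
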