Features (pLannotate 1.2.2; 29 found; start..end, strand, type, name):
      1..141     +  repeat_region  AAV2 ITR: inverted terminal repeat of adeno-associated virus serotype 2 inverted
    146..197     -  misc_feature   bom (fragment): basis of mobility region from pBR322
    216..671     +  rep_origin     f1 ori (sequence partly withheld): f1 bacteriophage origin of replication; arrow indicates direction of (+) strand synthesis
    672..721     -  misc_feature   bom (fragment): basis of mobility region from pBR322
    823..858     -  CDS            rop (fragment): Rop protein, which maintains plasmids at low copy number; rop
    953..1057    +  promoter       AmpR promoter: bla
   1058..1918    +  CDS            AmpR: β-lactamase; bla; confers resistance to ampicillin, carbenicillin, and related antibiotics
   2089..2676    +  rep_origin     ori: high-copy-number ColE1/pMB1/pBR322/pUC origin of replication
   2749..2776    +  repeat_region  AAV2 ITR (fragment): inverted terminal repeat of adeno-associated virus serotype 2 inverted
   2805..2832    +  repeat_region  AAV2 ITR (fragment): inverted terminal repeat of adeno-associated virus serotype 2 inverted
   2895..2961    +  CDS            small t antigen (fragment): SV40 (simian virus 40) small t antigen
   2968..4146    +  promoter       EF-1α promoter: strong constitutive promoter for human elongation factor EF-1α
   4158..4175    +  misc_feature   MCS (fragment): pUC18/19 multiple cloning site
   4182..4215    +  protein_bind   lox2272: Cre-mediated recombination occurs in the 8-bp core sequence (GGATACTT). lox2272 sites are compatible with each other, but incompatible with loxP or loxN sites (Lee and Saito, 1988). Cre recombinase
   4216..4265    -  intron         β-globin intron (fragment): internally truncated intron from human β-globin
   4266..4299    +  protein_bind   loxP: Cre-mediated recombination occurs in the 8-bp core sequence (GCATACAT). Cre recombinase
   4311..5660    -  CDS            GCaMP6f: improved fluorescent protein-based calcium sensor (Chen et al., 2013)
   5673..5696    -  CDS            Xpress™ tag: Xpress™ epitope tag, including an enterokinase recognition and cleavage site
   5700..5732    -  CDS            T7 tag (gene 10 leader): leader peptide from bacteriophage T7 gene 10 promotes efficient translation in E. coli
   5733..5753    -  CDS            capTEV™ (fragment): composite tag for in vivo biotinylation, TEV protease cleavage, and 6xHis tagging
   5760..5819    -  CDS            Gap43 (fragment): NEUM_RAT - Experimental evidence at protein level: Swiss-Prot protein existence level 1. This protein is associated with nerve growth. It is a major component of the motile 'growth cones' that form the tips of elongating axons. Plays a role in axonal and dendritic filopodia induction (By similarity). From Rattus norvegicus (Rat).
   5887..5920    -  protein_bind   lox2272: Cre-mediated recombination occurs in the 8-bp core sequence (GGATACTT). lox2272 sites are compatible with each other, but incompatible with loxP or loxN sites (Lee and Saito, 1988). Cre recombinase
   5921..5970    -  intron         β-globin intron (fragment): internally truncated intron from human β-globin
   5971..6004    -  protein_bind   loxP: Cre-mediated recombination occurs in the 8-bp core sequence (GCATACAT). Cre recombinase
   6005..6029    +  misc_feature   MCS (fragment): pBluescript multiple cloning site
   6048..6205    +  misc_feature   WPRE (fragment): woodchuck hepatitis virus posttranscriptional regulatory element
   6211..6295    +  misc_feature   WPRE (fragment): woodchuck hepatitis virus posttranscriptional regulatory element
   6294..6337    -  polyA_signal   SV40 poly(A) signal (fragment): SV40 polyadenylation signal
   6341..6408    -  polyA_signal   SV40 poly(A) signal (fragment): SV40 polyadenylation signal
>Addgene plasmid #135419 | pAAV-Ef1a-Flex-Axon-GCaMP7b | addgene full sequence | sequence record 271053 | Addgene NGS Result
AGGAACCCCTAGTGATGGAGTTGGCCACTCCCTCTCTGCGCGCTCGCTCGCTCACTGAGGCCGGGCGACC
AAAGGTCGCCCGACGCCCGGGCTTTGCCCGGGCGGCCTCAGTGAGCGAGCGAGCGCGCAGCTGCCTGCAG
GGGCGCCTGATGCGGTATTTTCTCCTTACGCATCTGTGCGGTATTTCACACCGCATA
[95 nt withheld, positions 198-292]
T
[46 nt withheld, positions 294-339]
C
[141 nt withheld, positions 341-481]
CCTTTGACGTTGGAGTCCACGTTCTTT
[37 nt withheld, positions 509-545]
ACTCTATCTCGGGCTATTCTTTTGATTTATAAGGGATTTTGCCGATTTCGGTCTATTGGTTAAAAAATGA
GCTGATTTAACAAAAATTTAACGCGAATTTTAACAAAATATTAACGTTTACAATTTTATGGTGCACTCTC
AGTACAATCTGCTCTGATGCCGCATAGTTAAGCCAGCCCCGACACCCGCCAACACCCGCTGACGCGCCCT
GACGGGCTTGTCTGCTCCCGGCATCCGCTTACAGACAAGCTGTGACCGTCTCCGGGAGCTGCATGTGTCA
GAGGTTTTCACCGTCATCACCGAAACGCGCGAGACGAAAGGGCCTCGTGATACGCCTATTTTTATAGGTT
AATGTCATGATAATAATGGTTTCTTAGACGTCAGGTGGCACTTTTCGGGGAAATGTGCGCGGAACCCCTA
TTTGTTTATTTTTCTAAATACATTCAAATATGTATCCGCTCATGAGACAATAACCCTGATAAATGCTTCA
ATAATATTGAAAAAGGAAGAGTATGAGTATTCAACATTTCCGTGTCGCCCTTATTCCCTTTTTTGCGGCA
TTTTGCCTTCCTGTTTTTGCTCACCCAGAAACGCTGGTGAAAGTAAAAGATGCTGAAGATCAGTTGGGTG
CACGAGTGGGTTACATCGAACTGGATCTCAACAGCGGTAAGATCCTTGAGAGTTTTCGCCCCGAAGAACG
TTTTCCAATGATGAGCACTTTTAAAGTTCTGCTATGTGGCGCGGTATTATCCCGTATTGACGCCGGGCAA
GAGCAACTCGGTCGCCGCATACACTATTCTCAGAATGACTTGGTTGAGTACTCACCAGTCACAGAAAAGC
ATCTTACGGATGGCATGACAGTAAGAGAATTATGCAGTGCTGCCATAACCATGAGTGATAACACTGCGGC
CAACTTACTTCTGACAACGATCGGAGGACCGAAGGAGCTAACCGCTTTTTTGCACAACATGGGGGATCAT
GTAACTCGCCTTGATCGTTGGGAACCGGAGCTGAATGAAGCCATACCAAACGACGAGCGTGACACCACGA
TGCCTGTAGCAATGGCAACAACGTTGCGCAAACTATTAACTGGCGAACTACTTACTCTAGCTTCCCGGCA
ACAATTAATAGACTGGATGGAGGCGGATAAAGTTGCAGGACCACTTCTGCGCTCGGCCCTTCCGGCTGGC
TGGTTTATTGCTGATAAATCTGGAGCCGGTGAGCGTGGGTCTCGCGGTATCATTGCAGCACTGGGGCCAG
ATGGTAAGCCCTCCCGTATCGTAGTTATCTACACGACGGGGAGTCAGGCAACTATGGATGAACGAAATAG
ACAGATCGCTGAGATAGGTGCCTCACTGATTAAGCATTGGTAACTGTCAGACCAAGTTTACTCATATATA
CTTTAGATTGATTTAAAACTTCATTTTTAATTTAAAAGGATCTAGGTGAAGATCCTTTTTGATAATCTCA
TGACCAAAATCCCTTAACGTGAGTTTTCGTTCCACTGAGCGTCAGACCCCGTAGAAAAGATCAAAGGATC
TTCTTGAGATCCTTTTTTTCTGCGCGTAATCTGCTGCTTGCAAACAAAAAAACCACCGCTACCAGCGGTG
GTTTGTTTGCCGGATCAAGAGCTACCAACTCTTTTTCCGAAGGTAACTGGCTTCAGCAGAGCGCAGATAC
CAAATACTGTTCTTCTAGTGTAGCCGTAGTTAGGCCACCACTTCAAGAACTCTGTAGCACCGCCTACATA
CCTCGCTCTGCTAATCCTGTTACCAGTGGCTGCTGCCAGTGGCGATAAGTCGTGTCTTACCGGGTTGGAC
TCAAGACGATAGTTACCGGATAAGGCGCAGCGGTCGGGCTGAACGGGGGTTCGTGCACACAGCCCAGCTT
GGAGCGAACGACCTACACCGAACTGAGATACCTACAGCGTGAGCTATGAGAAAGCGCCACGCTTCCCGAA
GGGAGAAAGGCGGACAGGTATCCGGTAAGCGGCAGGGTCGGAACAGGAGAGCGCACGAGGGAGCTTCCAG
GGGGAAACGCCTGGTATCTTTATAGTCCTGTCGGGTTTCGCCACCTCTGACTTGAGCGTCGATTTTTGTG
ATGCTCGTCAGGGGGGCGGAGCCTATGGAAAAACGCCAGCAACGCGGCCTTTTTACGGTTCCTGGCCTTT
TGCTGGCCTTTTGCTCACATGTCCTGCAGGCAGCTGCGCGCTCGCTCGCTCACTGAGGCCGCCCGGGCGT
CGGGCGACCTTTGGTCGCCCGGCCTCAGTGAGCGAGCGAGCGCGCAGAGAGGGAGTGGCCAACTCCATCA
CTAGGGGTTCCTGCGGCCGCACGCGTAAGCTTTGCAAAGATGGATAAAGTTTTAAACAGAGAGGAATCTT
TGCAGCTAATGGACCTTCTAGGTCTTGAAAGGAGTGGGAATTGGCTCCGGTGCCCGTCAGTGGGCAGAGC
GCACATCGCCCACAGTCCCCGAGAAGTTGGGGGGAGGGGTCGGCAATTGAACCGGTGCCTAGAGAAGGTG
GCGCGGGGTAAACTGGGAAAGTGATGTCGTGTACTGGCTCCGCCTTTTTCCCGAGGGTGGGGGAGAACCG
TATATAAGTGCAGTAGTCGCCGTGAACGTTCTTTTTCGCAACGGGTTTGCCGCCAGAACACAGGTAAGTG
CCGTGTGTGGTTCCCGCGGGCCTGGCCTCTTTACGGGTTATGGCCCTTGCGTGCCTTGAATTACTTCCAC
CTGGCTGCAGTACGTGATTCTTGATCCCGAGCTTCGGGTTGGAAGTGGGTGGGAGAGTTCGAGGCCTTGC
GCTTAAGGAGCCCCTTCGCCTCGTGCTTGAGTTGAGGCCTGGCCTGGGCGCTGGGGCCGCCGCGTGCGAA
TCTGGTGGCACCTTCGCGCCTGTCTCGCTGCTTTCGATAAGTCTCTAGCCATTTAAAATTTTTGATGACC
TGCTGCGACGCTTTTTTTCTGGCAAGATAGTCTTGTAAATGCGGGCCAAGATCTGCACACTGGTATTTCG
GTTTTTGGGGCCGCGGGCGGCGACGGGGCCCGTGCGTCCCAGCGCACATGTTCGGCGAGGCGGGGCCTGC
GAGCGCGGCCACCGAGAATCGGACGGGGGTAGTCTCAAGCTGGCCGGCCTGCTCTGGTGCCTGGCCTCGC
GCCGCCGTGTATCGCCCCGCCCTGGGCGGCAAGGCTGGCCCGGTCGGCACCAGTTGCGTGAGCGGAAAGA
TGGCCGCTTCCCGGCCCTGCTGCAGGGAGCTCAAAATGGAGGACGCGGCGCTCGGGAGAGCGGGCGGGTG
AGTCACCCACACAAAGGAAAAGGGCCTTTCCGTCCTCAGCCGTCGCTTCATGTGACTCCACGGAGTACCG
GGCGCCGTCCAGGCACCTCGATTAGTTCTCGAGCTTTTGGAGTACGTCGTCTTTAGGTTGGGGGGAGGGG
TTTTATGCGATGGAGTTTCCCCACACTGAGTGGGTGGAGACTGAAGTTAGGCCAGCTTGGCACTTGATGT
AATTCTCCTTGGAATTTGCCCTTTTTGAGTTTGGATCTTGGTTCATTCTCAAGCCTCAGACAGTGGTTCA
AAGTTTTTTTCTTCCATTTCAGGTGTCGTGAGGTACCGTACCGGATCCTCTAGAGTCGACTCCGGAATAA
CTTCGTATAGGATACTTTATACGAAGTTATGCAGAATGGTAGCTGGATTGTAGCTGCTATTAGCAATATG
AAACCTCTTAATAACTTCGTATAGCATACATTATACGAAGTTATGGCGCGCCCTATCACTTCGCTGTCAT
CATTTGTACAAACTCTTCGTAGTTTACCTGACCATCCCCATCGATGTCTGCTTCCCTGATCATTTCATCA
ACCTCTTCATCTGTTAACTTCTCTCCAAGGTTTGTCATCACGTGGCGAAGCTCTGCTGCACTGATGTAGC
CATTGCCATCCTTATCAAACACACCGAACGCTTCTCTAATTTCTTCTTCCGTGTCCCTGTATTTCATTTT
TCTTGCGTACATTGTCAGGAACTCAGGGAAGTCGATTGTGCCGTCACCGTCGGCATCTACTTCATTGATC
ATGTCCTGCAGCTCTGCTTCTGTGGGGTTCTGCCCCAGAGACCGCATCACCGTCCCCAGCTCCTTGGTTG
TTATTGTCCCATCCCCGTCCTTGTCAAATAGGGAGAAAAGCTCTTTAAATTCTGCGATCTGCTCTTCAGT
CAGTTGGTCAGGTGGGTTGTACTCCAGCTTGTGCCCCAGGATGTTGCCGTCCTCCTTGAAGTCGATGCCC
TTAAGCTCGATGCGGTTCACCAGGGTGTCGCCCTCGAACTTCACCTCGGCGCGGGTCTTGTAGTTGCCGT
CGTCCTTGAAGAAGATGGTGCGCTCCTGGATGTAGCCTTCGGGCATGGCGGACTTGAAGAAGTCGTGCTG
CTTCATGTGGTCGGGGTAGCGGCTGAAGCACTGCACGCCGTAGGTCAGGGTGGTCACGAGGGTGGGCCAG
GGCACGGGCAGCTTGCCGGTGGTGCAGATGAACTTCAGGGTCAGCTTGCCGTAGGTGGCATCGCCCTCAC
CCTCGCCGGACACGCTGAACTTGTGGCCGTTTACGTCGCCGTCCAGCTCGACCAGGATGGGCACCACCCC
GGTGAACAGCTCCTCGCCCTTGCTCACCATGCTCCCTCCGGTACCGCCCTTGTACAGCTCGTCCATGCCG
AGAGTGATCCCGGCGGCGGTCACGAACTCCAGCAGGACCATGTGATCGCGCTTCTCGTTGGGGTCTTTCG
AAAGTTTGGACTGCACGCTCAGGTAGTGGTTGTCGGGCAGCAGCACGGGGCCGTCGCCGATGGGGGTGTT
CTGCTGGTAGTGGTAGGCGAGCTGCACGCCGCCGTCCTCGATGTTGTGGCGGATCTTGAAGTTCGCCTTG
ATGCCGTTCTTCTGCTTGTCGGCCTTGATATAGACGTTCTCGAGTGAGCTCAGCCGACCTATAGCTCTGA
CTGCGTGACCTGTCTTATTCCACTTACGACGTGATGAGTCGACCATGGTGGCGAGATCCTTATCGTCATC
GTCGTACAGATCCCGACCCATTTGCTGTCCACCAGTCATGCTAGCCATACCATGATGATGATGATGATGA
GAACCGGTGGCGAGATCCTTATCGTCATCGTCGTACAGATCCCGACCCATTTGCTGTCCACCAGTCATGC
TAGCCATACCATGATGATGATGATGATGAGAACCAATCTTTTGGTCCTCATCATTCTTTTCAACCTGTTT
GGTTCTTCTCATACAGCACAGCATGCCACCGGTGGCGGGTGGATCCTTGCTAGCAGCTTGAATTATTTAA
ATGGCCGGCCGTGGCGCTAGCATAACTTCGTATAAAGTATCCTATACGAAGTTATTTGCCTTAACCCAGA
AATTATCACTGTTATTCTTTAGAATGGTGCAAAGAATAACTTCGTATAATGTATGCTATACGAAGTTATG
AATTCGATATCAAGCTTATCGATATCGAATTCCGCTCGAGATAATCAACCTCTGGATTACAAAATTTGTG
AAAGATTGACTGGTATTCTTAACTATGTTGCTCCTTTTACGCTATGTGGATACGCTGCTTTAATGCCTTT
GTATCATGCTATTGCTTCCCGTATGGCTTTCATTTTCTCCTCCTTGTATAAATCCTGGTTAGTTCTTGCC
ACGGCGGAACTCATCGCCGCCTGCCTTGCCCGCTGCTGGACAGGGGCTCGGCTGTTGGGCACTGACAATT
CCGTGGTGTTTATTTGTGAAATTTGTGATGCTATTGCTTTATTTGTAACCATCTAGCTTTATTTGTGAAA
TTTGTGATGCTATTGCTTTATTTGTAACCATTATAAGCTGCAATAAACAAGTTAACAACAACAATTGCAT
TCATTTTATGTTTCAGGTTCAGGGGGAGATGTGGGAGGTTTTTTAAAGCGGCCGCCACGTGCGGACCGAG
CGGCCGC
